>Addgene plasmid #62624 | LentiCRISPR_Hs_MBD3_ex3 | depositor partial sequence | sequence record 102967 | gRNA sequence
GCTTGAAGATGGACGCCGTC
