>Addgene plasmid #62624 | LentiCRISPR_Hs_MBD3_ex3 | addgene partial sequence | sequence record 110799 | hU6-F 5'-GAGGGCCTATTTCCCATGATT-3'
GAGAGATAATTAGAATTAATTTGACTGTAAACACAAAGATATTAGTACAAAATACGTGACGTAGAAAGTA
ATAATTTCTTGGGTAGTTTGCAGTTTTAAAATTATGTTTTAAAATGGACTATCATATGCTTACCGTAACT
TGAAAGTATTTCGATTTCTTGGCTTTATATATCTTGTGGAAAGGACGAAACACCGGCTTGAAGATGGACG
CCGTCGTTTTAGAGCTAGAAATAGCAAGTTAAAATAAGGCTAGTCCGTTATCAACTTGAAAAAGTGGCAC
CGAGTCGGTGCTTTTTTGAATTCTAGATCTTGAGACAAATGGCAGTATTCATCCACAATTTTAAAAGAAA
AGGGGGGATTGGGGGGTACAGTGCAGGGGAAAGAATAGTAGACATAATAGCAACAGACATACAAACTAAA
GAATTACAAAAACAAATTACAAAAATTCAAAATTTTCGGGTTTATTACAGGGACAGCAGAGATCCACTTT
GGCGCCGGCTCGAGTGGCTCCGGTGCCCGTCAGTGGGCAGAGCGCACATCGCCCACAGTCCCCGAGAAGT
TGGGGGGAGGGGTCGGCAATTGAACCGGTGCCTAGAGAAGGTGGCGCGGGGTAAACTGGGAAAGTGATGT
CGTGTACTGGCTCCGCCTTTTTCCCGAGGGTGGGGGAGAACCGTATATAAGTGCAGTAGTCGCCGTGAAC
GTTCTTTTTCGCAACGGGTTTGCCGCCAGAACACAGGTGTCGTGACGCGGGATCCGCC
