[The description below was written by a language model from this plasmid's Addgene catalogue record.]
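Description:
LentiCRISPR_Hs_MBD3_ex3 is a lentiviral CRISPR plasmid built on the lentiCRISPR backbone (listed at about 13.5 kb without insert) and carrying a single guide RNA directed against human MBD3, the gene for methyl-CpG binding domain protein 3. The "ex3" in the name suggests that the guide targets exon 3, although the record does not say so explicitly. It is maintained in bacteria under ampicillin selection, and a recombination-deficient strain is specified, as is usual for lentiviral plasmids whose repeated LTR sequences can be unstable. Copy number and the cloning method used to insert the guide are not recorded.

The lentiCRISPR design is an all-in-one system in which one transfer vector delivers both the guide RNA and the nuclease. The record lists EFS, a short form of the EF-1α promoter, as the promoter. The sequencing primers named in the entry (a human U6 forward primer for the gRNA and an SpCas9 reverse primer for Cas9) indicate that the guide sits downstream of a human U6 Pol III promoter and that Streptococcus pyogenes Cas9 is also encoded, with EFS presumably driving the Cas9 cassette. Puromycin is the mammalian selectable marker, allowing enrichment of transduced cells.

No feature table accompanies the entry, so the exact arrangement of LTRs, packaging signal and other viral elements cannot be confirmed here. The construct is intended for packaging into lentiviral particles and transduction of human cells, where Cas9 cleavage at the targeted site can disrupt MBD3 for knockout or loss-of-function studies.
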