Addgene plasmid #62624: LentiCRISPR_Hs_MBD3_ex3
Purpose: Encodes gRNA which targets human MBD3
Depositing lab: Paul Wade. Depositing organization: National Institute of Environmental Health Sciences (NIEHS).
Backbone
  Vector backbone: lentiCRISPR
  Backbone manufacturer: Zhang lab
  Backbone size w/o insert (bp): 13450
  Vector type: Lentiviral, CRISPR
  Selectable markers: Puromycin
Growth in bacteria
  Bacterial resistance: Ampicillin, 100 μg/mL
  Growth temperature: 30°C
  Growth strain: Stbl3
  Copy number: Unknown
Gene/Insert
  Gene/Insert name: MBD3 gRNA
  gRNA/shRNA sequence: GCTTGAAGATGGACGCCGTC
  Species: H. sapiens (human)
  Entrez Gene: MBD3
  Promoter: EFS
  Cloning method: Unknown
  Sequencing primers: 5′ hU6-F (for gRNA); 3′ hSpCas9-R1 5'-CGCTCGTGCTTCTTATCCTC (for Cas9)
Terms and licenses: Academic/Nonprofit Terms; Industry Terms: Not Available to Industry
How to cite: LentiCRISPR_Hs_MBD3_ex3 was a gift from Paul Wade (Addgene plasmid # 62624 ; http://n2t.net/addgene:62624 ; RRID:Addgene_62624)
